>Addgene plasmid #43233 | II-AATG | depositor partial sequence | sequence record 58498 | II-AATG sequence 426 bps
CGTCTCGCTTAACCCCAGAGCAGGTCGTGGCAATCGCCTCCAACATTGGCGGGAAACAGGCACTCGAGAC
TGTCCAGCGCCTGCTTCCCGTGCTGTGCCAAGCGCACGGACTCACCCCAGAGCAGGTCGTGGCAATCGCC
TCCAACATTGGCGGGAAACAGGCACTCGAGACTGTCCAGCGCCTGCTTCCCGTGCTGTGCCAAGCGCACG
GCCTCACCCCAGAGCAGGTCGTGGCCATTGCCTCGAATGGAGGGGGCAAACAGGCGTTGGAAACCGTACA
ACGATTGCTGCCGGTGCTGTGCCAAGCGCACGGATTAACCCCAGAGCAGGTCGTGGCAATCGCGAGCAAT
AACGGCGGAAAACAGGCTTTGGAAACGGTGCAGAGGCTCCTTCCAGTGCTGTGCCAAGCGCACGGGCTCA
GAGACG
