>Addgene plasmid #43233 | II-AATG | addgene partial sequence | sequence record 61940 | M13-F20 5'-TGTAAAACGACGGCCAGT-3'
GGCGAATTGGGCCCTCTAGATGCATGCTCGAGCGGCCGCCAGTGTGATGGATATCTGCAGAATTCGCCCT
TAGTATCTTTCCTGTGCCCACGTCTCTGAGCCCGTGCGCTTGGCACAGCACTGGAAGGAGCCTCTGCACC
GTTTCCAAAGCCTGTTTTCCGCCGTTATTGCTCGCGATTGCCACGACCTGCTCTGGGGTTAATCCGTGCG
CTTGGCACAGCACCGGCAGCAATCGTTGTACGGTTTCCAACGCCTGTTTGCCCCCTCCATTCGAGGCAAT
GGCCACGACCTGCTCTGGGGTGAGGCCGTGCGCTTGGCACAGCACGGGAAGCAGGCGCTGGACAGTCTCG
AGTGCCTGTTTCCCGCCAATGTTGGAGGCGATTGCCACGACCTGCTCTGGGGTGAGTCCGTGCGCTTGGC
ACAGCACGGGAAGCAGGCGCTGGACAGTCTCGAGTGCCTGTTTCCCGCCAATGTTGGAGGCGATTGCCAC
GACCTGCTCTGGGGTTAAGCGAGACGCGCTAGGACGGCATCTATATAAGGGCGAATTCCAGCACACTGGC
GGCCGTTACTAGTGGATCCGAGCTCGGTACCAAGCTTGGCGTAATCATGGTCATAGCTGTTTCCTGTGTG
AAATTGTTATCCGCTCACAATTCCACACAACATACGAGCCGGAAGCATAAAGTGTAAAGCCTGGGGTGCC
TAATGAGTGAGCTAACTCACATTAATTGCGTTGCGCTCACTGCCCGCTTTCCAGTCGGGAAACCTGTCGT
GCCAGCTGCATTAATGAATCGGCCAACGCGCGGGGAGAGGCGGTTTGCGTATTGGGCGCTCTTCCGCTTC
CTCGCTCACTGACTCGCTGCGCTCGGTCGTTCGGCTGCGGCGAGCGGTATCAGCTCACTCAAAGGCGGTA
ATACGGTTATCCACAGAATCAGGGGATAACGCAGGAAAGAACATGTGAGCAAAA
