[The description below was written by a language model from this plasmid's Addgene catalogue record.]
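Description:
II-AATG is a bacterial cloning plasmid built on the commercial pCRII-TOPO backbone (about 4.0 kb without insert), into which a 426 bp synthetic fragment was introduced by TOPO cloning. It is a high-copy plasmid propagated in E. coli, and the backbone carries both ampicillin and kanamycin resistance markers, so either or both antibiotics can be used for selection. No feature table is provided, so other backbone elements are not documented here. However, the listed sequencing primers (T7 on the 5′ side, M13 reverse on the 3′ side) indicate that the insert sits in the standard cloning site, flanked by those priming sites.

The record describes the insert only by its name and as synthetic. It does not state its composition, and there is no indication of a promoter intended to drive expression in any host. The plasmid was deposited with a publication describing a TALEN genome-editing system for generating human stem cell-based disease models. In that context, the name suggests a pre-assembled block of TAL effector repeat modules specifying the four-base target sequence AATG, with the "II" prefix plausibly marking its position in an ordered assembly. This reading is supported by the insert size, which is roughly that of four TAL repeats, but it is an inference rather than something stated in the record. On that reading, the plasmid would serve as a storage and amplification vector for one component of a modular library, from which the fragment would be combined with other blocks to build custom TALEN DNA-binding arrays, rather than as an expression construct in its own right.
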