Addgene plasmid #43233: II-AATG
Depositing lab: Chad Cowan & Kiran Musunuru. Depositing organization: Harvard University. Publication: A TALEN Genome-Editing System for Generating Human Stem Cell-Based Disease Models. Ding Q, Lee YK, Schaefer EA, Peters DT, Veres A, Kim K, Kuperwasser N, Motola DL, Meissner TB, Hendriks WT, Trevisan M, Gupta RM, Moisan A, Banks E, Friesen M, Schinzel RT, Xia F, Tang A, Xia Y, Figueroa E, Wann A, Ahfeldt T, Daheron L, Zhang F, Rubin LL, Peng LF, Chung RT, Musunuru K, Cowan CA. Cell Stem Cell. 2012 Dec 12. pii: S1934-5909(12)00645-5. doi: 10.1016/j.stem.2012.11.011. PubMed 23246482.
Backbone
  Vector backbone: pCRII-TOPO
  Backbone manufacturer: Invitrogen
  Backbone size w/o insert (bp): 3973
  Vector type: Bacterial Cloning
Growth in bacteria
  Bacterial resistance: Ampicillin and Kanamycin, 100 & 50 μg/mL
  Growth temperature: 37°C
  Growth strain: Top10
  Copy number: High Copy
Gene/Insert
  Gene/Insert name: II-AATG
  Species: Synthetic
  Insert size (bp): 426
  Cloning method: TOPO Cloning
  Sequencing primers: 5′ T7; 3′ M13-rev
Terms and licenses: Academic/Nonprofit Terms; Industry Terms: Not Available to Industry
How to cite: II-AATG was a gift from Chad Cowan & Kiran Musunuru (Addgene plasmid # 43233 ; http://n2t.net/addgene:43233 ; RRID:Addgene_43233)
